>Addgene plasmid #161593 | pCfB9341 (pgRNA_IX-1_NatMX) | addgene full sequence | sequence record 325948 | Addgene NGS Result
TCGCGCGTTTCGGTGATGACGGTGAAAACCTCTGACACATGCAGCTCCCGGAGACGGTCACAGCTTGTCT
GTAAGCGGATGCCGGGAGCAGACAAGCCCGTCAGGGCGCGTCAGCGGGCTGCATTTAAATGATCTGTTTA
GCTTGCCTCGTCCCCGCCGGGTCACCCGGCCAGCGACATGGAGGCCCAGAATACCCTCCTTGACAGTCTT
GACGTGCGCAGCTCAGGGGCATGATGTGACTGTCGCCCGTACATTTAGCCCATACATCCCCATGTATAAT
CATTTGCATCCATACATTTTGATGGCCGCACGGCGCGAAGCAAAAATTACGGCTCCTCGCTGCAGACCTG
CGAGCAGGGAAACGCTCCCCTCACAGACGCGTTGAATTGTCCCCACGCCGCGCCCCTGTAGAGAAATATA
AAAGGTTAGGATTTGCCACTGAGGTTCTTCTTTCATATACTTCCTTTTAAAATCTTGCTAGGATACAGTT
CTCACATCACATCCGAACATAAACAACCATGGGTACCACTCTTGACGACACGGCTTACCGGTACCGCACC
AGTGTCCCGGGGGACGCCGAGGCCATCGAGGCACTGGATGGGTCCTTCACCACCGACACCGTTTTCCGCG
TCACCACCACCGGGGACGGCTTCACCCTGCGGGAGGTGCCGGTGGACCCGCCCCTGACCAAGGTGTTCCC
CGACGACGAATCGGACGACGAATCGGACGACGGGGAGGACGGCGACCCGGACTCCCGGACGTTCGTCGCG
TACGGGGACGACGGCGACCTGGCGGGCTTCGTGGTCGTCTCGTACTCCGGCTGGAACCGCCGGCTGACCG
TCGAGGACATCGAGGTCGCCCCGGAGCACCGGGGGCACGGGGTCGGGCGCGCGTTGATGGGGCTCGCGAC
GGAGTTCGCCCGCGAGCGGGGCGCCGGGCACCTCTGGCTGGAGGTCACCAACGTCAACGCACCGGCGATC
CACGCGTACCGGCGGATGGGGTTCACCCTCTGCGGCCTGGACACCGCCCTGTACGACGGCACCGCCTCGG
ACGGCGAGCAGGCGCTCTACATGAGCATGCCCTGCCCCTAATCAGTACTGACAATAAAAAGATTCTTGTT
TTCAAGAACTTGTCATTTGTATAGTTTTTTTATATTGTAGTTGTTCTATTTTAATCAAATGTTAGCGTGA
TTTATATTTTTTTTCGCCTCGACATCATCTGCCCAGATGCGAAGTTAAGTGCGCAGAAAGTAATATCATG
CGTCAATCGTATGTGAATGCTGGTCGCTATACTGCTGTCGATTCGATACTAACGCCGCCATCCAGTGTCG
AAAACGAGCTGCGGCCGCCTACAGGGCGCGTCCATTCGCCATTCAGGCTGCGCAACTGTTGGGAAGGGCG
ATCGGTGCGGGCCTCTTCGCTATTACGCCAGCTGGAATGCGTGCGATAGGGAACAAAAGCTGGAGCTTCT
TTGAAAAGATAATGTATGATTATGCTTTCACTCATATTTATACAGAAACTTGATTTTTCTTTCGAGTATA
TACAAGGTGATTACATGTACGTTTGAAGTACAACTCTAGATTTTGTAGTGCCCTCTTGGGCTAGCGGTAA
AGGTGCGCATTTTTTCACACCCTACAATGTTCTGTTCAAAAGATTTTGGTCAAACGCTGTAGAAGTGAAA
GTTGGTGCGCATGTTTCGGCGTTCGAAACTTCTCCGCAGTGAAAGATAAATGACATCTTAAATGAAAGAC
AGAGGTTTTAGAGCTAGAAATAGCAAGTTAAAATAAGGCTAGTCCGTTATCAACTTGAAAAAGTGGCACC
GAGTCGGTGGTGCTTTTTTTGTTTTTTATGTCTTCGAGTCATGTAATTAGTTAATCGCGTGCATTCCAGC
TGCATTAATGAATCGGCCAACGCGCGGGGAGAGGCGGTTTGCGTATTGGGCGCTCTTCCGCTTCCTCGCT
CACTGACTCGCTGCGCTCGGTCGTTCGGCTGCGGCGAGCGGTATCAGCTCACTCAAAGGCGGTAATACGG
TTATCCACAGAATCAGGGGATAACGCAGGAAAGAACATGTGAGCAAAAGGCCAGCAAAAGGCCAGGAACC
GTAAAAAGGCCGCGTTGCTGGCGTTTTTCCATAGGCTCCGCCCCCCTGACGAGCATCACAAAAATCGACG
CTCAAGTCAGAGGTGGCGAAACCCGACAGGACTATAAAGATACCAGGCGTTTCCCCCTGGAAGCTCCCTC
GTGCGCTCTCCTGTTCCGACCCTGCCGCTTACCGGATACCTGTCCGCCTTTCTCCCTTCGGGAAGCGTGG
CGCTTTCTCATAGCTCACGCTGTAGGTATCTCAGTTCGGTGTAGGTCGTTCGCTCCAAGCTGGGCTGTGT
GCACGAACCCCCCGTTCAGCCCGACCGCTGCGCCTTATCCGGTAACTATCGTCTTGAGTCCAACCCGGTA
AGACACGACTTATCGCCACTGGCAGCAGCCACTGGTAACAGGATTAGCAGAGCGAGGTATGTAGGCGGTG
CTACAGAGTTCTTGAAGTGGTGGCCTAACTACGGCTACACTAGAAGAACAGTATTTGGTATCTGCGCTCT
GCTGAAGCCAGTTACCTTCGGAAAAAGAGTTGGTAGCTCTTGATCCGGCAAACAAACCACCGCTGGTAGC
GGTGGTTTTTTTGTTTGCAAGCAGCAGATTACGCGCAGAAAAAAAGGATCTCAAGAAGATCCTTTGATCT
TTTCTACGGGGTCTGACGCTCAGTGGAACGAAAACTCACGTTAAGGGATTTTGGTCATGAGATTATCAAA
AAGGATCTTCACCTAGATCCTTTTAAATTAAAAATGAAGTTTTAAATCAATCTAAAGTATATATGAGTAA
ACTTGGTCTGACAGTTACCAATGCTTAATCAGTGAGGCACCTATCTCAGCGATCTGTCTATTTCGTTCAT
CCATAGTTGCCTGACTCCCCGTCGTGTAGATAACTACGATACGGGAGGGCTTACCATCTGGCCCCAGTGC
TGCAATGATACCGCGAGACCCACGCTCACCGGCTCCAGATTTATCAGCAATAAACCAGCCAGCCGGAAGG
GCCGAGCGCAGAAGTGGTCCTGCAACTTTATCCGCCTCCATCCAGTCTATTAATTGTTGCCGGGAAGCTA
GAGTAAGTAGTTCGCCAGTTAATAGTTTGCGCAACGTTGTTGCCATTGCTACAGGCATCGTGGTGTCACG
CTCGTCGTTTGGTATGGCTTCATTCAGCTCCGGTTCCCAACGATCAAGGCGAGTTACATGATCCCCCATG
TTGTGCAAAAAAGCGGTTAGCTCCTTCGGTCCTCCGATCGTTGTCAGAAGTAAGTTGGCCGCAGTGTTAT
CACTCATGGTTATGGCAGCACTGCATAATTCTCTTACTGTCATGCCATCCGTAAGATGCTTTTCTGTGAC
TGGTGAGTACTCAACCAAGTCATTCTGAGAATAGTGTATGCGGCGACCGAGTTGCTCTTGCCCGGCGTCA
ATACGGGATAATACCGCGCCACATAGCAGAACTTTAAAAGTGCTCATCATTGGAAAACGTTCTTCGGGGC
GAAAACTCTCAAGGATCTTACCGCTGTTGAGATCCAGTTCGATGTAACCCACTCGTGCACCCAACTGATC
TTCAGCATCTTTTACTTTCACCAGCGTTTCTGGGTGAGCAAAAACAGGAAGGCAAAATGCCGCAAAAAAG
GGAATAAGGGCGACACGGAAATGTTGAATACTCATACTCTTCCTTTTTCAATATTATTGAAGCATTTATC
AGGGTTATTGTCTCATGAGCGGATACATATTTGAATGTATTTAGAAAAATAAACAAATAGGGGTTCCGCG
CACATTTCCCCGAAAAGTGCCACCTGAACGAAGCATCTGTGCTTCATTTTGTAGAACAAAAATGCAACGC
GAGAGCGCTAATTTTTCAAACAAAGAATCTGAGCTGCATTTTTACAGAACAGAAATGCAACGCGAAAGCG
CTATTTTACCAACGAAGAATCTGTGCTTCATTTTTGTAAAACAAAAATGCAACGCGAGAGCGCTAATTTT
TCAAACAAAGAATCTGAGCTGCATTTTTACAGAACAGAAATGCAACGCGAGAGCGCTATTTTACCAACAA
AGAATCTATACTTCTTTTTTGTTCTACAAAAATGCATCCCGAGAGCGCTATTTTTCTAACAAAGCATCTT
AGATTACTTTTTTTCTCCTTTGTGCGCTCTATAATGCAGTCTCTTGATAACTTTTTGCACTGTAGGTCCG
TTAAGGTTAGAAGAAGGCTACTTTGGTGTCTATTTTCTCTTCCATAAAAAAAGCCTGACTCCACTTCCCG
CGTTTACTGATTACTAGCGAAGCTGCGGGTGCATTTTTTCAAGATAAAGGCATCCCCGATTATATTCTAT
ACCGATGTGGATTGCGCATACTTTGTGAACAGAAAGTGATAGCGTTGATGATTCTTCATTGGTCAGAAAA
TTATGAACGGTTTCTTCTATTTTGTCTCTATATACTACGTATAGGAAATGTTTACATTTTCGTATTGTTT
TCGATTCACTCTATGAATAGTTCTTACTACAATTTTTTTGTCTAAAGAGTAATACTAGAGATAAACATAA
AAAATGTAGAGGTCGAGTTTAGATGCAAGTTCAAGGAGCGAAAGGTGGATGGGTAGGTTATATAGGGATA
TAGCACAGAGATATATAGCAAAGAGATACTTTTGAGCAATGTTTGTGGAAGCGGTATTCGCAATATTTTA
GTAGCTCGTTACAGTCCGGTGCGTTTTTGGTTTTTTGAAAGTGCGTCTTCAGAGCGCTTTTGGTTTTCAA
AAGCGCTCTGAAGTTCCTATACTTTCTAGAGAATAGGAACTTCGGAATAGGAACTTCAAAGCGTTTCCGA
AAACGAGCGCTTCCGAAAATGCAACGCGAGCTGCGCACATACAGCTCACTGTTCACGTCGCACCTATATC
TGCGTGTTGCCTGTATATATATATACATGAGAAGAACGGCATAGTGCGTGTTTATGCTTAAATGCGTACT
TATATGCGTCTATTTATGTAGGATGAAAGGTAGTCTAGTACCTCCTGTGATATTATCCCATTCCATGCGG
GGTATCGTATGCTTCCTTCAGCACTACCCTTTAGCTGTTCTATATGCTGCCACTCCTCAATTGGATTAGT
CTCATCCTTCAATGCTATCATTTCCTTTGATATTGGATCATACTAAGAAACCATTATTATCATGACATTA
ACCTATAAAAATAGGCGTATCACGAGGCCCTTTCGTC
Features (pLannotate 1.2.2; 13 found; start..end, strand, type, name):
    175..518     +  promoter       TEF promoter: Ashbya gossypii TEF promoter
    525..1089    +  CDS            NrsR (fragment): nourseothricin acetyltransferase; Streptomyces noursei nat1; confers resistance to nourseothricin
   1097..1294    +  terminator     TEF terminator: Ashbya gossypii TEF terminator
   1365..1435    -  CDS            lacZα (fragment): LacZα fragment of β-galactosidase; lacZ fragment
   1468..1733    +  promoter       SNR52 promoter: promoter for the S. cerevisiae small nucleolar RNA gene SNR52
   1755..1829    +  misc_RNA       gRNA scaffold: guide RNA scaffold for the Streptococcus pyogenes CRISPR/Cas9 system
   1834..1853    +  terminator     SUP4 terminator: transcription terminator for the S. cerevisiae SUP4 tRNA gene
   1886..1943    -  CDS            lacI (fragment): lac repressor; lacI; The lac repressor binds to the lac operator to inhibit transcription in E. coli. This inhibition can be relieved by adding lactose or isopropyl-β-D-thiogalactopyranoside (IPTG).
   2126..2714    -  rep_origin     ori: high-copy-number ColE1/pMB1/pBR322/pUC origin of replication
   2885..3745    -  CDS            AmpR: β-lactamase; bla; confers resistance to ampicillin, carbenicillin, and related antibiotics
   3746..3850    -  promoter       AmpR promoter: bla
   3877..5219    -  rep_origin     2μ ori: yeast 2μ plasmid origin of replication
   5287..35      +  CDS            rop (fragment) (across the origin): Rop protein, which maintains plasmids at low copy number; rop
