[The description below was written by a language model from this plasmid's Addgene catalogue record and pLannotate feature annotations shown in this document.]
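Description:
pCfB9341 (pgRNA_IX-1_NatMX) is an episomal yeast guide RNA vector from the EasyClone-MarkerFree toolkit for Saccharomyces cerevisiae, built on the pTAJAK-71 (pESC-NatMXsyn-USER) backbone. It is a 5,287 nt E. coli–yeast shuttle plasmid. A high-copy ColE1/pUC-type origin and an ampicillin resistance gene with its own promoter support propagation and selection in bacteria. A 2μ origin maintains the plasmid as a multicopy episome in yeast. Yeast selection relies on a NatMX cassette, in which the nourseothricin acetyltransferase gene is flanked by the Ashbya gossypii TEF promoter and terminator. This dominant drug marker does not depend on host auxotrophies.

The payload is a single guide RNA expression unit. The S. cerevisiae SNR52 promoter, an RNA polymerase III promoter commonly used for gRNA expression in yeast, sits a short distance upstream of the Streptococcus pyogenes Cas9 gRNA scaffold. The gap between them is consistent with the 20-nt spacer listed in the record, and transcription is terminated by the SUP4 tRNA terminator. The spacer directs Cas9 to cut at the chromosomal integration site designated IX-1, one of the sites described in the expansion of the toolkit. The plasmid carries no Cas9 gene, so the nuclease must be supplied separately, and no repair template is present either. The short lacZα, lacI and rop fragments in the annotation appear to be backbone remnants with no functional role. The plasmid is intended for generating a double-strand break at IX-1 to promote marker-free integration of expression cassettes at that locus. Because the gRNA is carried on a 2μ episome rather than integrated, the vector can in principle be lost once nourseothricin selection is removed.
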