Addgene plasmid #161593: pCfB9341 (pgRNA_IX-1_NatMX)
Purpose: EasyClone-MarkerFree guiding RNA vector to direct Cas9 to cut at site IX-1
Depositing lab: Irina Borodina. Depositing organization: Danmarks Tekniske Universitet. Publication: Expansion of EasyClone-MarkerFree toolkit for Saccharomyces cerevisiae genome with new integration sites. Babaei M, Sartori L, Karpukhin A, Abashkin D, Matrosova E, Borodina I. FEMS Yeast Res. 2021 May 11;21(4). pii: 6249452. doi: 10.1093/femsyr/foab027. PubMed 33893795.
Backbone
  Vector backbone: pTAJAK-71 (pESC-NatMXsyn-USER)
  Vector type: Yeast Expression, CRISPR, Synthetic Biology
Growth in bacteria
  Bacterial resistance: Ampicillin, 100 μg/mL
  Growth temperature: 37°C
  Growth strain: DH5alpha
  Copy number: High Copy
Gene/Insert
  Gene/Insert name: guiding RNA
  gRNA/shRNA sequence: ATCTTAAATGAAAGACAGAG
  Species: S. cerevisiae (budding yeast)
  Cloning method: Restriction Enzyme; 5′ cloning site Unknown (unknown if destroyed); 3′ cloning site Unknown (unknown if destroyed)
Terms and licenses: Academic/Nonprofit Terms; Industry Terms: Not Available to Industry
How to cite: pCfB9341 (pgRNA_IX-1_NatMX) was a gift from Irina Borodina (Addgene plasmid # 161593 ; http://n2t.net/addgene:161593 ; RRID:Addgene_161593)
